Addgene plasmid #119832: pET41a iGlul
Purpose: Production of recombinant iGluSnFR T92A low affinity variant, a single-wavelength glutamate indicator, in E. coli
Depositing lab: Katalin Torok. Depositing organization: City, University of London. Publication: Ultrafast glutamate sensors resolve high-frequency release at Schaffer collateral synapses. Helassa N, Durst CD, Coates C, Kerruth S, Arif U, Schulze C, Wiegert JS, Geeves M, Oertner TG, Torok K. Proc Natl Acad Sci U S A. 2018 May 7. pii: 1720648115. doi: 10.1073/pnas.1720648115. PubMed 29735711.
Backbone
  Vector backbone: pET41a
  Backbone manufacturer: EMD Biosciences
  Backbone size w/o insert (bp): 5933
  Total vector size (bp): 7496
  Vector type: Bacterial Expression
Growth in bacteria
  Bacterial resistance: Kanamycin, 50 μg/mL
  Growth temperature: 37°C
  Growth strain: DH5alpha
  Copy number: High Copy
Gene/Insert
  Gene/Insert name: iGlul (alt name: iGluSnFR T92A)
  Species: Synthetic; E. coli
  Insert size (bp): 1563
  Mutation: T92A
  Promoter: T7
  Tag / fusion protein: GST (N terminal on backbone)
  Cloning method: Restriction Enzyme; 5′ cloning site BamHI (not destroyed); 3′ cloning site EcoRI (not destroyed)
  Sequencing primers: 5′ T7 fwd
Terms and licenses: Academic/Nonprofit Terms; Industry Terms: Not Available to Industry
How to cite: pET41a iGlul was a gift from Katalin Torok (Addgene plasmid # 119832 ; http://n2t.net/addgene:119832 ; RRID:Addgene_119832)
