[The description below was written by a language model from this plasmid's Addgene catalogue record and pLannotate feature annotations shown in this document.]
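Description:
pET41a iGlul is a bacterial expression plasmid built on the pET41a backbone for producing recombinant iGlul, the low-affinity T92A variant of the single-wavelength fluorescent glutamate indicator iGluSnFR, in E. coli. The plasmid is about 7.5 kb and is selected with kanamycin through an aminoglycoside phosphotransferase gene. It replicates from a ColE1/pBR322-type origin; the catalogue lists it as high copy, although the feature table also shows the rop gene and bom region typical of pBR322-derived pET vectors. An f1 origin is present as well.

The expression cassette is the standard pET arrangement. A T7 promoter is followed by a lac operator and the T7 gene 10 ribosome binding site, and a plasmid-borne lacI gene supplies repressor. Transcription therefore depends on T7 RNA polymerase in the host and can be induced with IPTG; it ends at a T7 terminator. The open reading frame begins with backbone-encoded Schistosoma japonicum GST, followed by a His tag and an S-tag, giving N-terminal handles for affinity purification and detection.

The roughly 1.6 kb sensor insert was cloned between BamHI and EcoRI. It is annotated as a large fragment of the E. coli glutamate/aspartate-binding protein GltI, an EGFP-derived fluorescent protein annotated as cEGFP, and a short C-terminal GltI fragment. This reflects the iGluSnFR design, in which the fluorescent protein is inserted into the binding protein so that ligand-induced conformational change alters fluorescence. A further His-tag sequence lies downstream of the insert, but the record does not state whether it is translated in frame. The purified protein is suited to in vitro characterisation of the sensor's glutamate affinity and kinetics.
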