Features (pLannotate 1.2.2; 24 found; start..end, strand, type, name):
     12..440     +  rep_origin     f1 ori (sequence partly withheld): f1 bacteriophage origin of replication; arrow indicates direction of (+) strand synthesis
    493..550     +  promoter       AmpR promoter (fragment): bla
    559..1374    -  CDS            KanR: aminoglycoside phosphotransferase; aph(3')-Ia; confers resistance to kanamycin in bacteria or G418 (Geneticin®) in eukaryotes
   1496..2084    +  rep_origin     ori: high-copy-number ColE1/pMB1/pBR322/pUC origin of replication
   2270..2409    -  misc_feature   bom: basis of mobility region from pBR322
   2511..2702    -  CDS            rop: Rop protein, which maintains plasmids at low copy number; rop
   2719..3099    +  CDS            YPB1_ECOLX: Protein predicted: Swiss-Prot protein existence level 4. From Escherichia coli.
   3161..3225    -  CDS            TcR (fragment): tetracycline efflux protein; tet; confers resistance to tetracycline
   3240..3261    -  protein_bind   CAP binding site: CAP binding activates transcription in the presence of cAMP. E. coli catabolite activator protein
   3274..4356    -  CDS            lacI: lac repressor; lacI; The lac repressor binds to the lac operator to inhibit transcription in E. coli. This inhibition can be relieved by adding lactose or isopropyl-β-D-thiogalactopyranoside (IPTG).
   4357..4434    -  promoter       lacI promoter: lacI
   4442..4721    -  CDS            TcR (fragment): tetracycline efflux protein; tet; confers resistance to tetracycline
   4747..4765    +  promoter       T7 promoter: promoter for bacteriophage T7 RNA polymerase
   4766..4790    +  protein_bind   lac operator: The lac repressor binds to the lac operator to inhibit transcription in E. coli. This inhibition can be relieved by adding lactose or isopropyl-β-D-thiogalactopyranoside (IPTG). lac repressor encoded by lacI
   4805..4827    +  RBS            RBS: efficient ribosome binding site from bacteriophage T7 gene 10 (Olins and Rangwala, 1989)
   4835..5488    +  CDS            GST26_SCHJA: Experimental evidence at protein level: Swiss-Prot protein existence level 1. GST isoenzymes appear to play a central role in the parasite detoxification system. Other functions are also suspected including a role in increasing the solubility of haematin in the parasite gut. From Schistosoma japonicum (Blood fluke).
   5516..5533    +  CDS            7xHis (fragment): 6xHis affinity tag
   5576..5620    +  CDS            S-Tag: affinity and epitope tag derived from pancreatic ribonuclease A
   5627..6430    +  CDS            gltI (fragment): GLTI_ECOLI - Also known as ybeJ, yzzK. Experimental evidence at protein level: Swiss-Prot protein existence level 1. Part of the ABC transporter complex GltIJKL involved in glutamate and aspartate uptake. Binds to both glutamate and aspartate. From Escherichia coli (strain K12).
   6443..7165    +  CDS            cEGFP: cEGFP is a basic (constitutively fluorescent) green fluorescent protein published in 2008, derived from Aequorea victoria.
   7178..7246    +  CDS            gltI (fragment): GLTI_ECOLI - Also known as ybeJ, yzzK. Experimental evidence at protein level: Swiss-Prot protein existence level 1. Part of the ABC transporter complex GltIJKL involved in glutamate and aspartate uptake. Binds to both glutamate and aspartate. From Escherichia coli (strain K12).
   7320..7343    +  CDS            9xHis (fragment): 9xHis affinity tag
   7369..7412    +  CDS            SET1 (fragment): solubility-enhancement tag derived from T7 phage gene 10B
   7420..7467    +  terminator     T7 terminator: transcription terminator for bacteriophage T7 RNA polymerase
>Addgene plasmid #119832 | pET41a iGlul | addgene full sequence | sequence record 236906 | Addgene NGS Result
TGGCGAATGGG
[124 nt withheld, positions 12-135]
C
[91 nt withheld, positions 137-227]
A
[49 nt withheld, positions 229-277]
CCTTTGACGTTGGAGTCCACGTTCTTT
[37 nt withheld, positions 305-341]
ACCCTATCTCGGTCTATTCTTTTGATTTATAAGGGATTTTGCCGATTTCGGCCTATTGGTTAAAAAATGA
GCTGATTTAACAAAAATTTAACGCGAATTTTAACAAAATATTAACGCTTACAATTTAGGTGGCACTTTTC
GGGGAAATGTGCGCGGAACCCCTATTTGTTTATTTTTCTAAATACATTCAAATATGTATCCGCTCATGAA
TTAATTCTTAGAAAAACTCATCGAGCATCAAATGAAACTGCAATTTATTCATATCAGGATTATCAATACC
ATATTTTTGAAAAAGCCGTTTCTGTAATGAAGGAGAAAACTCACCGAGGCAGTTCCATAGGATGGCAAGA
TCCTGGTATCGGTCTGCGATTCCGACTCGTCCAACATCAATACAACCTATTAATTTCCCCTCGTCAAAAA
TAAGGTTATCAAGTGAGAAATCACCATGAGTGACGACTGAATCCGGTGAGAATGGCAAAAGTTTATGCAT
TTCTTTCCAGACTTGTTCAACAGGCCAGCCATTACGCTCGTCATCAAAATCACTCGCATCAACCAAACCG
TTATTCATTCGTGATTGCGCCTGAGCGAGACGAAATACGCGATCGCTGTTAAAAGGACAATTACAAACAG
GAATCGAATGCAACCGGCGCAGGAACACTGCCAGCGCATCAACAATATTTTCACCTGAATCAGGATATTC
TTCTAATACCTGGAATGCTGTTTTCCCGGGGATCGCAGTGGTGAGTAACCATGCATCATCAGGAGTACGG
ATAAAATGCTTGATGGTCGGAAGAGGCATAAATTCCGTCAGCCAGTTTAGTCTGACCATCTCATCTGTAA
CATCATTGGCAACGCTACCTTTGCCATGTTTCAGAAACAACTCTGGCGCATCGGGCTTCCCATACAATCG
ATAGATTGTCGCACCTGATTGCCCGACATTATCGCGAGCCCATTTATACCCATATAAATCAGCATCCATG
TTGGAATTTAATCGCGGCCTAGAGCAAGACGTTTCCCGTTGAATATGGCTCATAACACCCCTTGTATTAC
TGTTTATGTAAGCAGACAGTTTTATTGTTCATGACCAAAATCCCTTAACGTGAGTTTTCGTTCCACTGAG
CGTCAGACCCCGTAGAAAAGATCAAAGGATCTTCTTGAGATCCTTTTTTTCTGCGCGTAATCTGCTGCTT
GCAAACAAAAAAACCACCGCTACCAGCGGTGGTTTGTTTGCCGGATCAAGAGCTACCAACTCTTTTTCCG
AAGGTAACTGGCTTCAGCAGAGCGCAGATACCAAATACTGTCCTTCTAGTGTAGCCGTAGTTAGGCCACC
ACTTCAAGAACTCTGTAGCACCGCCTACATACCTCGCTCTGCTAATCCTGTTACCAGTGGCTGCTGCCAG
TGGCGATAAGTCGTGTCTTACCGGGTTGGACTCAAGACGATAGTTACCGGATAAGGCGCAGCGGTCGGGC
TGAACGGGGGGTTCGTGCACACAGCCCAGCTTGGAGCGAACGACCTACACCGAACTGAGATACCTACAGC
GTGAGCTATGAGAAAGCGCCACGCTTCCCGAAGGGAGAAAGGCGGACAGGTATCCGGTAAGCGGCAGGGT
CGGAACAGGAGAGCGCACGAGGGAGCTTCCAGGGGGAAACGCCTGGTATCTTTATAGTCCTGTCGGGTTT
CGCCACCTCTGACTTGAGCGTCGATTTTTGTGATGCTCGTCAGGGGGGCGGAGCCTATGGAAAAACGCCA
GCAACGCGGCCTTTTTACGGTTCCTGGCCTTTTGCTGGCCTTTTGCTCACATGTTCTTTCCTGCGTTATC
CCCTGATTCTGTGGATAACCGTATTACCGCCTTTGAGTGAGCTGATACCGCTCGCCGCAGCCGAACGACC
GAGCGCAGCGAGTCAGTGAGCGAGGAAGCGGAAGAGCGCCTGATGCGGTATTTTCTCCTTACGCATCTGT
GCGGTATTTCACACCGCAATGGTGCACTCTCAGTACAATCTGCTCTGATGCCGCATAGTTAAGCCAGTAT
ACACTCCGCTATCGCTACGTGACTGGGTCATGGCTGCGCCCCGACACCCGCCAACACCCGCTGACGCGCC
CTGACGGGCTTGTCTGCTCCCGGCATCCGCTTACAGACAAGCTGTGACCGTCTCCGGGAGCTGCATGTGT
CAGAGGTTTTCACCGTCATCACCGAAACGCGCGAGGCAGCTGCGGTAAAGCTCATCAGCGTGGTCGTGAA
GCGATTCACAGATGTCTGCCTGTTCATCCGCGTCCAGCTCGTTGAGTTTCTCCAGAAGCGTTAATGTCTG
GCTTCTGATAAAGCGGGCCATGTTAAGGGCGGTTTTTTCCTGTTTGGTCACTGATGCCTCCGTGTAAGGG
GGATTTCTGTTCATGGGGGTAATGATACCGATGAAACGAGAGAGGATGCTCACGATACGGGTTACTGATG
ATGAACATGCCCGGTTACTGGAACGTTGTGAGGGTAAACAACTGGCGGTATGGATGCGGCGGGACCAGAG
AAAAATCACTCAGGGTCAATGCCAGCGCTTCGTTAATACAGATGTAGGTGTTCCACAGGGTAGCCAGCAG
CATCCTGCGATGCAGATCCGGAACATAATGGTGCAGGGCGCTGACTTCCGCGTTTCCAGACTTTACGAAA
CACGGAAACCGAAGACCATTCATGTTGTTGCTCAGGTCGCAGACGTTTTGCAGCAGCAGTCGCTTCACGT
TCGCTCGCGTATCGGTGATTCATTCTGCTAACCAGTAAGGCAACCCCGCCAGCCTAGCCGGGTCCTCAAC
GACAGGAGCACGATCATGCTAGTCATGCCCCGCGCCCACCGGAAGGAGCTGACTGGGTTGAAGGCTCTCA
AGGGCATCGGTCGAGATCCCGGTGCCTAATGAGTGAGCTAACTTACATTAATTGCGTTGCGCTCACTGCC
CGCTTTCCAGTCGGGAAACCTGTCGTGCCAGCTGCATTAATGAATCGGCCAACGCGCGGGGAGAGGCGGT
TTGCGTATTGGGCGCCAGGGTGGTTTTTCTTTTCACCAGTGAGACGGGCAACAGCTGATTGCCCTTCACC
GCCTGGCCCTGAGAGAGTTGCAGCAAGCGGTCCACGCTGGTTTGCCCCAGCAGGCGAAAATCCTGTTTGA
TGGTGGTTAACGGCGGGATATAACATGAGCTGTCTTCGGTATCGTCGTATCCCACTACCGAGATGTCCGC
ACCAACGCGCAGCCCGGACTCGGTAATGGCGCGCATTGCGCCCAGCGCCATCTGATCGTTGGCAACCAGC
ATCGCAGTGGGAACGATGCCCTCATTCAGCATTTGCATGGTTTGTTGAAAACCGGACATGGCACTCCAGT
CGCCTTCCCGTTCCGCTATCGGCTGAATTTGATTGCGAGTGAGATATTTATGCCAGCCAGCCAGACGCAG
ACGCGCCGAGACAGAACTTAATGGGCCCGCTAACAGCGCGATTTGCTGGTGACCCAATGCGACCAGATGC
TCCACGCCCAGTCGCGTACCGTCTTCATGGGAGAAAATAATACTGTTGATGGGTGTCTGGTCAGAGACAT
CAAGAAATAACGCCGGAACATTAGTGCAGGCAGCTTCCACAGCAATGGCATCCTGGTCATCCAGCGGATA
GTTAATGATCAGCCCACTGACGCGTTGCGCGAGAAGATTGTGCACCGCCGCTTTACAGGCTTCGACGCCG
CTTCGTTCTACCATCGACACCACCACGCTGGCACCCAGTTGATCGGCGCGAGATTTAATCGCCGCGACAA
TTTGCGACGGCGCGTGCAGGGCCAGACTGGAGGTGGCAACGCCAATCAGCAACGACTGTTTGCCCGCCAG
TTGTTGTGCCACGCGGTTGGGAATGTAATTCAGCTCCGCCATCGCCGCTTCCACTTTTTCCCGCGTTTTC
GCAGAAACGTGGCTGGCCTGGTTCACCACGCGGGAAACGGTCTGATAAGAGACACCGGCATACTCTGCGA
CATCGTATAACGTTACTGGTTTCACATTCACCACCCTGAATTGACTCTCTTCCGGGCGCTATCATGCCAT
ACCGCGAAAGGTTTTGCGCCATTCGATGGTGTCCGGGATCTCGACGCTCTCCCTTATGCGACTCCTGCAT
TAGGAAGCAGCCCAGTAGTAGGTTGAGGCCGTTGAGCACCGCCGCCGCAAGGAATGGTGCATGCAAGGAG
ATGGCGCCCAACAGTCCCCCGGCCACGGGGCCTGCCACCATACCCACGCCGAAACAAGCGCTCATGAGCC
CGAAGTGGCGAGCCCGATCTTCCCCATCGGTGATGTCGGCGATATAGGCGCCAGCAACCGCACCTGTGGC
GCCGGTGATGCCGGCCACGATGCGTCCGGCGTAGAGGATCGAGATCGATCTCGATCCCGCGAAATTAATA
CGACTCACTATAGGGGAATTGTGAGCGGATAACAATTCCCCTCTAGAAATAATTTTGTTTAACTTTAAGA
AGGAGATATACATATGTCCCCTATACTAGGTTATTGGAAAATTAAGGGCCTTGTGCAACCCACTCGACTT
CTTTTGGAATATCTTGAAGAAAAATATGAAGAGCATTTGTATGAGCGCGATGAAGGTGATAAATGGCGAA
ACAAAAAGTTTGAATTGGGTTTGGAGTTTCCCAATCTTCCTTATTATATTGATGGTGATGTTAAATTAAC
ACAGTCTATGGCCATCATACGTTATATAGCTGACAAGCACAACATGTTGGGTGGTTGTCCAAAAGAGCGT
GCAGAGATTTCAATGCTTGAAGGAGCGGTTTTGGATATTAGATACGGTGTTTCGAGAATTGCATATAGTA
AAGACTTTGAAACTCTCAAAGTTGATTTTCTTAGCAAGCTACCTGAAATGCTGAAAATGTTCGAAGATCG
TTTATGTCATAAAACATATTTAAATGGTGATCATGTAACCCATCCTGACTTCATGTTGTATGACGCTCTT
GATGTTGTTTTATACATGGACCCAATGTGCCTGGATGCGTTCCCAAAATTAGTTTGTTTTAAAAAACGTA
TTGAAGCTATCCCACAAATTGATAAGTACTTGAAATCCAGCAAGTATATAGCATGGCCTTTGCAGGGCTG
GCAAGCCACGTTTGGTGGTGGCGACCATCCTCCAAAATCGGATGGTTCAACTAGTGGTTCTGGTCATCAC
CATCACCATCACTCCGCGGGTCTGGTGCCACGCGGTAGTACTGCAATTGGTATGAAAGAAACCGCTGCTG
CTAAATTCGAACGCCAGCACATGGACAGCCCAGATCTGGGTACCGGTGGTGGCTCCGGTGATGACGACGA
CAAGAGTCCCATGGGATATCGGGGATCCGCCGCAGGCAGCACGCTGGACAAAATCGCCAAAAACGGTGTG
ATTGTCGTCGGTCACCGTGAATCTTCAGTGCCTTTCTCTTATTACGACAATCAGCAAAAAGTGGTGGGTT
ACTCGCAGGATTACTCCAACGCCATTGTTGAAGCAGTGAAAAAGAAACTCAACAAACCGGACTTGCAGGT
AAAACTGATTCCGATTACCTCACAAAACCGTATTCCACTGCTGCAAAACGGCACTTTCGATTTTGAATGT
GGTTCTACCGCCAACAACGTCGAACGCCAAAAACAGGCGGCTTTCTCTGACACTATTTTCGTGGTCGGTA
CGCGCCTGTTGACCAAAAAGGGTGGCGATATCAAAGATTTTGCCAACCTGAAAGACAAAGCCGTAGTCGT
CACTTCCGGCACTACCTCTGAAGTTTTGCTCAACAAACTGAATGAAGAGCAAAAAATGAATATGCGCATC
ATCAGCGCCAAAGATCACGGTGACTCTTTCCGCACCCTGGAAAGCGGTCGTGCCGTTGCCTTTATGATGG
ATGACGTGCTGCTGGCCGGTGAACGTGCGAAAGCGAAGAAACCAGACAACTGGGAAATCGTCGGCAAGCC
GCAGTCTCAGGAGGCCTACGGTTGTATGTTGCGTAAAGATGATCCGCAGTTCAAAAAGCTGATGGATGAC
ACCATCGCTCAGGTGCAGACCTCCGGTGAAGCGGAAAAATGGTTTGATAAGTGGTTCAAAAATCCAATTC
TGGTGAGCCACAACGTCTATATCATGGCCGACAAGCAGAGGAACGGCATCAAGGCGAACTTCAAGATCCG
CCACAACATCGAGGACGGCGGCGTGCAGCTCGCCTACCACTACCAGCAGAACACCCCCATCGGCGACGGC
CCCGTGCTGCTGCCCGACAACCACTACCTGAGCACCCAGTCCAAACTTTCGAAAGACCCCAACGAGAAGC
GCGATCACATGGTCCTGCTGGAGTTCGTGACCGCCGCCGGGATCACTCTCGGCATGGACGAGCTGTACAA
GGGCGGTACCGGAGGGAGCATGGTGAGCAAGGGCGAGGAGCTGTTCACCGGGGTGGTGCCCATCCTGGTC
GAGCTGGACGGCGACGTAAACGGCCACAAGTTCAGCGTGTCCGGCGAGGGTGAGGGCGATGCCACCTACG
GCAAGCTGACCCTGAAGTTCATCTGCACCACCGGCAAGCTGCCCGTGCCCTGGCCCACCCTCGTGACCAC
CCTGACCTACGGCGTGCAGTGCTTCAGCCGCTACCCCGACCACATGAAGCAGCACGACTTCTTCAAGTCC
GCCATGCCCGAAGGCTACATCCAGGAGCGCACCATCTTCTTCAAGGACGACGGCAACTACAAGACCCGCG
CCGAGGTGAAGTTCGAGGGCGACACCCTGGTGAACCGCATCGAGCTGAAGGGCATCGACTTCAAGGAGGA
CGGCAACATCCTGGGGCATAAGCTGGAGTACAACTTTAACAACCCCCTGAACATGAATTTCGAACTGTCA
GACGAAATGAAAGCACTGTTCAAAGAACCGAATGACAAGGCACTGAAATAAGAATTCTGTACAGGCCTTG
GCGCGCCTGCAGGCGAGCTCCGTCGACAAGCTTGCGGCCGCACTCGAGCACCACCACCACCACCACCACC
ACTAATTGATTAATACCTAGGCTGCTAAACAAAGCCCGAAAGGAAGCTGAGTTGGCTGCTGCCACCGCTG
AGCAATAACTAGCATAACCCCTTGGGGCCTCTAAACGGGTCTTGAGGGGTTTTTTGCTGAAAGGAGGAAC
TATATCCGGAT
